Addgene plasmid #160458: pHX_HDR_hPAX7_IRES-EGFP-PGK-Neo
Purpose: Homology-directed recombination donor vector for EGFP reporter knock-in to human PAX7 3' UTR
Depositing lab: April Pyle. Depositing organization: University of California, Los Angeles (UCLA). Publication: Generation of PAX7 Reporter Cells to Investigate Skeletal Myogenesis from Human Pluripotent Stem Cells. Xi H, Young CS, Pyle AD. STAR Protoc. 2020 Nov 5;1(3):100158. doi: 10.1016/j.xpro.2020.100158. eCollection 2020 Dec 18. PubMed 33377052.
Backbone
  Vector backbone: Oct4-IRES-eGFP-PGK-Neo
  Backbone manufacturer: 48681
  Backbone size w/o insert (bp): 5978
  Total vector size (bp): 7328
  Modifications to backbone: The homology arms of mouse Oct4 in the backbone vector are replaced by human PAX7 homology arms
  Vector type: Insertion of a fluorescent reporter through homology-directed recombination
  Selectable markers: Neomycin (select with G418)
Growth in bacteria
  Bacterial resistance: Ampicillin, 100 μg/mL
  Growth temperature: 37°C
  Growth strain: DH5alpha
  Copy number: High Copy
Gene/Insert 1
  Gene/Insert name: PAX7 Left/5' Homology Arm
  Species: H. sapiens (human)
  Insert size (bp): 650
  GenBank ID: NM_001135254
  Entrez Gene: PAX7 (a.k.a. CMYP19, HUP1, MYOSCO, PAX7B, RMS2)
  Cloning method: Gibson Cloning
  Sequencing primers: 5′ M13R: CAGGAAACAGCTATGAC; 3′ AAAGGAATGCAAGGTCTGTT
Gene/Insert 2
  Gene/Insert name: PAX7 Right/3' Homology Arm
  Species: H. sapiens (human)
  Insert size (bp): 700
  GenBank ID: NM_001135254
  Entrez Gene: PAX7 (a.k.a. CMYP19, HUP1, MYOSCO, PAX7B, RMS2)
  Cloning method: Gibson Cloning
  Sequencing primers: 5′ NeoF: CGTTGGCTACCCGTGATATT; 3′ M13(-47): GTTTTCCCAGTCACGAC
Terms and licenses: Academic/Nonprofit Terms; Industry Terms: Not Available to Industry
How to cite: pHX_HDR_hPAX7_IRES-EGFP-PGK-Neo was a gift from April Pyle (Addgene plasmid # 160458 ; http://n2t.net/addgene:160458 ; RRID:Addgene_160458)
