[The description below was written by a language model from this plasmid's Addgene catalogue record and pLannotate feature annotations shown in this document.]
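Description:
pHX_HDR_hPAX7_IRES-EGFP-PGK-Neo is a 7,328 bp homology-directed repair donor plasmid designed to knock an EGFP reporter into the 3' UTR of the human PAX7 locus. It derives from an Oct4-IRES-eGFP-PGK-Neo targeting vector in which the original mouse Oct4 homology arms were replaced, by Gibson assembly, with human PAX7 arms of about 650 bp (left/5') and 700 bp (right/3'). The plasmid body is pBluescript-like, with fragments of the multiple cloning site, T3 and T7 promoters, lac regulatory elements and a lacZα remnant. It also carries an f1 origin, a high-copy ColE1/pUC origin and an ampicillin resistance gene for propagation in E. coli.

The arms themselves are not annotated in the feature table, but the unannotated stretches upstream of the IRES and downstream of the second loxP site match their expected positions and sizes. Between them lies the payload. An EMCV IRES followed directly by EGFP allows the reporter to be translated from the endogenous PAX7 transcript once integrated, so fluorescence tracks PAX7 expression without fusing a tag to the PAX7 protein. Downstream, a mouse PGK promoter drives the neomycin phosphotransferase gene with a bGH polyadenylation signal, permitting G418 selection of targeted mammalian cells. This selection cassette is flanked by two loxP sites in the same orientation, so Cre recombinase should be able to excise it after correctly targeted clones are isolated.

The plasmid encodes no nuclease or guide RNA, so any nuclease used to stimulate recombination at the target site would have to be supplied separately. The associated publication describes generating PAX7 reporter lines from human pluripotent stem cells to study skeletal myogenesis.
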