Features (pLannotate 1.2.2; 20 found; start..end, strand, type, name):
    677..1263    +  misc_feature   IRES2: internal ribosome entry site (IRES) of the encephalomyocarditis virus (EMCV)
   1264..1983    +  CDS            EGFP: the original enhanced GFP (Yang et al., 1996) mammalian codon-optimized
   2036..2067    -  protein_bind   loxP (fragment): Cre-mediated recombination occurs in the 8-bp core sequence (GCATACAT). Cre recombinase
   2073..2558    +  promoter       PGK promoter: mouse phosphoglycerate kinase 1 promoter
   2572..3375    +  CDS            NeoR/KanR: aminoglycoside phosphotransferase from Tn5; aph(3')-II (or nptII); confers resistance to neomycin, kanamycin, and G418 (Geneticin®)
   3413..3524    +  polyA_signal   bGH poly(A) signal: bovine growth hormone polyadenylation signal
   3614..3645    -  protein_bind   loxP (fragment): Cre-mediated recombination occurs in the 8-bp core sequence (GCATACAT). Cre recombinase
   4380..4439    -  misc_feature   MCS (fragment): pBluescript multiple cloning site
   4448..4466    -  promoter       T7 promoter: promoter for bacteriophage T7 RNA polymerase
   4469..4626    +  CDS            lacZα (fragment): LacZα fragment of β-galactosidase; lacZ fragment
   4631..5059    +  rep_origin     f1 ori (sequence partly withheld): f1 bacteriophage origin of replication; arrow indicates direction of (+) strand synthesis
   5112..5216    +  promoter       AmpR promoter: bla
   5217..6077    +  CDS            AmpR: β-lactamase; bla; confers resistance to ampicillin, carbenicillin, and related antibiotics
   6248..6836    +  rep_origin     ori: high-copy-number ColE1/pMB1/pBR322/pUC origin of replication
   7019..7111    +  CDS            lacI (fragment): lac repressor; lacI; The lac repressor binds to the lac operator to inhibit transcription in E. coli. This inhibition can be relieved by adding lactose or isopropyl-β-D-thiogalactopyranoside (IPTG).
   7124..7145    +  protein_bind   CAP binding site: CAP binding activates transcription in the presence of cAMP. E. coli catabolite activator protein
   7160..7190    +  promoter       lac promoter: promoter for the E. coli lac operon
   7198..7214    +  protein_bind   lac operator: The lac repressor binds to the lac operator to inhibit transcription in E. coli. This inhibition can be relieved by adding lactose or isopropyl-β-D-thiogalactopyranoside (IPTG). lac repressor encoded by lacI
   7259..7277    +  promoter       T3 promoter: promoter for bacteriophage T3 RNA polymerase
   7289..7328    -  misc_feature   MCS (fragment): pBluescript multiple cloning site
>Addgene plasmid #160458 | pHX_HDR_hPAX7_IRES-EGFP-PGK-Neo | addgene full sequence | sequence record 316796 | Addgene NGS Result
AGAACCAAGCTATGCTTTTATACTTCCATTTTATACTTGATTTAGCTTTGTTGTTCTTTTGCCAGAGGAA
CATCAAAGGGCAGAGCAAACAGAGAACTAGGGGGATAAGAGAGAAGAAAAGAAGAATGGAGAGAGAGGTT
TGCCCAGAAGGAAAACGAAGAGCCAGATTGAAATCTGACTCTGGCTTGAGAACAGGACGGGTCCCAGAGT
TTGACCACTGCCAGAATCCAGTGTTTCAAGATGGAGTTGGTGAAGCATCCAAGATTTTGGATCCTGGGCC
TCAGTGACACTCCATCACCCAACTAAAAAGATGTTCTCTGGGACCTCTCTCAGGCTGATGTTCTTCTCAT
CAAGCTCCCGAATGTGTCTCGCACTATTGGACACTTTTTGGGGGTACACAGGTCTTCTCTCCTCCCCTCC
TGCAGAGGCACCAAAACCAAGACCAAATGGGGGTTCTCTAGCCGCCAACTTGAAACGCTCTGAGACTTCT
GTGTATTTGATGCTTCTTCAAGTCAGCTCTGACGTGGCCAATTCCCTGACCTGGGAAATATTTACATAGT
ACTCTAGATCATTCCTTCTTCCTAGTAACTGCAACTTTGTTGCTTCTGTGTTTGACTCACAGCCACTTTC
CCCCATGCGGAAGTGAGTGGGCTCAGTGATGCTGTTGATCGATCCGCCCCTCTCCCTCCCCCCCCCCTAA
CGTTACTGGCCGAAGCCGCTTGGAATAAGGCCGGTGTGCGTTTGTCTATATGTTATTTTCCACCATATTG
CCGTCTTTTGGCAATGTGAGGGCCCGGAAACCTGGCCCTGTCTTCTTGACGAGCATTCCTAGGGGTCTTT
CCCCTCTCGCCAAAGGAATGCAAGGTCTGTTGAATGTCGTGAAGGAAGCAGTTCCTCTGGAAGCTTCTTG
AAGACAAACAACGTCTGTAGCGACCCTTTGCAGGCAGCGGAACCCCCCACCTGGCGACAGGTGCCTCTGC
GGCCAAAAGCCACGTGTATAAGATACACCTGCAAAGGCGGCACAACCCCAGTGCCACGTTGTGAGTTGGA
TAGTTGTGGAAAGAGTCAAATGGCTCTCCTCAAGCGTATTCAACAAGGGGCTGAAGGATGCCCAGAAGGT
ACCCCATTGTATGGGATCTGATCTGGGGCCTCGGTACACATGCTTTACATGTGTTTAGTCGAGGTTAAAA
AAACGTCTAGGCCCCCCGAACCACGGGGACGTGGTTTTCCTTTGAAAAACACGATGATAATATGGCCACA
ACCATGGTGAGCAAGGGCGAGGAGCTGTTCACCGGGGTGGTGCCCATCCTGGTCGAGCTGGACGGCGACG
TAAACGGCCACAAGTTCAGCGTGTCCGGCGAGGGCGAGGGCGATGCCACCTACGGCAAGCTGACCCTGAA
GTTCATCTGCACCACCGGCAAGCTGCCCGTGCCCTGGCCCACCCTCGTGACCACCCTGACCTACGGCGTG
CAGTGCTTCAGCCGCTACCCCGACCACATGAAGCAGCACGACTTCTTCAAGTCCGCCATGCCCGAAGGCT
ACGTCCAGGAGCGCACCATCTTCTTCAAGGACGACGGCAACTACAAGACCCGCGCCGAGGTGAAGTTCGA
GGGCGACACCCTGGTGAACCGCATCGAGCTGAAGGGCATCGACTTCAAGGAGGACGGCAACATCCTGGGG
CACAAGCTGGAGTACAACTACAACAGCCACAACGTCTATATCATGGCCGACAAGCAGAAGAACGGCATCA
AGGTGAACTTCAAGATCCGCCACAACATCGAGGACGGCAGCGTGCAGCTCGCCGACCACTACCAGCAGAA
CACCCCCATCGGCGACGGCCCCGTGCTGCTGCCCGACAACCACTACCTGAGCACCCAGTCCGCCCTGAGC
AAAGACCCCAACGAGAAGCGCGATCACATGGTCCTGCTGGAGTTCGTGACCGCCGCCGGGATCACTCTCG
GCATGGACGAGCTGTACAAGTAAAGCGGCCGATCCACTAGTAACGGCCGCCAGTGTGCTGGAATTCGGCT
TCAACAACTTCGTATAATGTATGCTATACGAAGTTATCAGTACTTTTCCCAAGGCAGTCTGGAGCATGCG
CTTTAGCAGCCCCGCTGGGCACTTGGCGCTACACAAGTGGCCTCTGGCCTCGCACACATTCCACATCCAC
CGGTAGGCGCCAACCGGCTCCGTTCTTTGGTGGCCCCTTCGCGCCACCTTCTACTCCTCCCCTAGTCAGG
AAGTTCCCCCCCGCCCCGCAGCTCGCGTCGTGCAGGACGTGACAAATGGAAGTAGCACGTCTCACTAGTC
TCGTGCAGATGGACAGCACCGCTGAGCAATGGAAGCGGGTAGGCCTTTGGGGCAGCGGCCAATAGCAGCT
TTGCTCCTTCGCTTTCTGGGCTCAGAGGCTGGGAAGGGGTGGGTCCGGGGGCGGGCTCAGGGGCGGGCTC
AGGGGCGGGGCGGGCGCCCGAAGGTCCTCCGGAGGCCCGGCATTCTGCACGCTTCAAAAGCGCACGTCTG
CCGCGCTGTTCTCCTCTTCCTCATCTCCGGGCCTTTCGACCTGCAGCCAATATGGGATCGGCCATTGAAC
AAGATGGATTGCACGCAGGTTCTCCGGCCGCTTGGGTGGAGAGGCTATTCGGCTATGACTGGGCACAACA
GACAATCGGCTGCTCTGATGCCGCCGTGTTCCGGCTGTCAGCGCAGGGGCGCCCGGTTCTTTTTGTCAAG
ACCGACCTGTCCGGTGCCCTGAATGAACTGCAGGACGAGGCAGCGCGGCTATCGTGGCTGGCCACGACGG
GCGTTCCTTGCGCAGCTGTGCTCGACGTTGTCACTGAAGCGGGAAGGGACTGGCTGCTATTGGGCGAAGT
GCCGGGGCAGGATCTCCTGTCATCTCACCTTGCTCCTGCCGAGAAAGTATCCATCATGGCTGATGCAATG
CGGCGGCTGCATACGCTTGATCCGGCTACCTGCCCATTCGACCACCAAGCGAAACATCGCATCGAGCGAG
CACGTACTCGGATGGAAGCCGGTCTTGTCGATCAGGATGATCTGGACGAAGAGCATCAGGGGCTCGCGCC
AGCCGAACTGTTCGCCAGGCTCAAGGCGCGCATGCCCGACGGCGATGATCTCGTCGTGACCCATGGCGAT
GCCTGCTTGCCGAATATCATGGTGGAAAATGGCCGCTTTTCTGGATTCATCGACTGTGGCCGGCTGGGTG
TGGCGGACCGCTATCAGGACATAGCGTTGGCTACCCGTGATATTGCTGAAGAGCTTGGCGGCGAATGGGC
TGACCGCTTCCTCGTGCTTTACGGTATCGCCGCTCCCGATTCGCAGCGCATCGCCTTCTATCGCCTTCTT
GACGAGTTCTTCTGAGGGGATCAATTCTCTAGAGCTCGCTGATCAGCCTCGACTGTGCCTTCTAGTTGCC
AGCCATCTGTTGTTTGCCCCTCCCCCGTGCCTTCCTTGACCCTGGAAGGTGCCACTCCCACTGTCCTTTC
CTAATAAAATGAGGAAATTGCATCGCATTGTCTGAGTAGGTGTCATTCTATTCTGGGGGGTGGGGTGGGG
CAGGACAGCAAGGGGGAGGATTGGGAAGACAATAGCAGGCAACAACTTCGTATAATGTATGCTATACGAA
GTTATCAGTACAAGCCGAATTCTGCAGTGTACGTGAGGGTGTGAGTGGGGTGTGTGCGTGGGCGTGTGGG
CGTGAGGTGTGTGTTTAAATATAATCGCACCATAATTTATTCAGCTATATGGAGTAGTAGACTAGAAAGA
GAAACTGGTATTTGCTTTAACTACCTGCTGCTTGTAAGCGCTTCCTCTGTAACTCAGGCGTAACTGTTAT
ACATTAAAAGAAATTAAAAGCATTTTGAAGGTTTCGTGTACTCAATTGATTGTCATTATGCAGCTGCTCC
AAAAGGGACTCTGAGGGGTGTCCAAGAAGCCTTTGGACCTAATTTAGAGGATCAGCGTAGAAACTGTGTT
TCTCTTGCTCCCCACTGGGTCCTCTAGTGCCAAGCAGCTGCGAGGTTTCTAGTGAATGCCTAATCAATAT
TTGTTCAATGGATGTTGTTACTTTAAGCCTCGCTCTGAGCTCATAGAAACAGCACAGTGTCAAAGAATAA
GGTGAAACTTTAGTTCTCTTCACCAGAGCAAACTTTTCCTGCTGCTAATCTTAGAACCCTCAGTGGCTGT
CTCCCATTACATAGGATTTGGGAGGTAGAAGAGAGCTCAGAAACTTACATATTGCTTGGAAGCATATGGG
GATTCTCGGGCAAATTTCTGGCTTTGTTCTTTTTAGAGATGGGGTCTTGCTATGTTGCCCAGGCTGGAGT
GCAAGGCTATTCACAGGTGTGATCATCCTGTGCTATGGAGAATTCCTGCAGCCCGGGGGATCCACTAGTT
CTAGAGCGGCCGCCACCGCGGTGGAGCTCCAATTCGCCCTATAGTGAGTCGTATTACAATTCACTGGCCG
TCGTTTTACAACGTCGTGACTGGGAAAACCCTGGCGTTACCCAACTTAATCGCCTTGCAGCACATCCCCC
TTTCGCCAGCTGGCGTAATAGCGAAGAGGCCCGCACCGATCGCCCTTCCCAACAGTTGCGCAGCCTGAAT
GGCGAATGGG
[124 nt withheld, positions 4631-4754]
C
[91 nt withheld, positions 4756-4846]
A
[49 nt withheld, positions 4848-4896]
CCTTTGACGTTGGAGTCCACGTTCTTT
[37 nt withheld, positions 4924-4960]
ACCCTATCTCGGTCTATTCTTTTGATTTATAAGGGATTTTGCCGATTTCGGCCTATTGGTTAAAAAATGA
GCTGATTTAACAAAAATTTAACGCGAATTTTAACAAAATATTAACGCTTACAATTTAGGTGGCACTTTTC
GGGGAAATGTGCGCGGAACCCCTATTTGTTTATTTTTCTAAATACATTCAAATATGTATCCGCTCATGAG
ACAATAACCCTGATAAATGCTTCAATAATATTGAAAAAGGAAGAGTATGAGTATTCAACATTTCCGTGTC
GCCCTTATTCCCTTTTTTGCGGCATTTTGCCTTCCTGTTTTTGCTCACCCAGAAACGCTGGTGAAAGTAA
AAGATGCTGAAGATCAGTTGGGTGCACGAGTGGGTTACATCGAACTGGATCTCAACAGCGGTAAGATCCT
TGAGAGTTTTCGCCCCGAAGAACGTTTTCCAATGATGAGCACTTTTAAAGTTCTGCTATGTGGCGCGGTA
TTATCCCGTATTGACGCCGGGCAAGAGCAACTCGGTCGCCGCATACACTATTCTCAGAATGACTTGGTTG
AGTACTCACCAGTCACAGAAAAGCATCTTACGGATGGCATGACAGTAAGAGAATTATGCAGTGCTGCCAT
AACCATGAGTGATAACACTGCGGCCAACTTACTTCTGACAACGATCGGAGGACCGAAGGAGCTAACCGCT
TTTTTGCACAACATGGGGGATCATGTAACTCGCCTTGATCGTTGGGAACCGGAGCTGAATGAAGCCATAC
CAAACGACGAGCGTGACACCACGATGCCTGTAGCAATGGCAACAACGTTGCGCAAACTATTAACTGGCGA
ACTACTTACTCTAGCTTCCCGGCAACAATTAATAGACTGGATGGAGGCGGATAAAGTTGCAGGACCACTT
CTGCGCTCGGCCCTTCCGGCTGGCTGGTTTATTGCTGATAAATCTGGAGCCGGTGAGCGTGGGTCTCGCG
GTATCATTGCAGCACTGGGGCCAGATGGTAAGCCCTCCCGTATCGTAGTTATCTACACGACGGGGAGTCA
GGCAACTATGGATGAACGAAATAGACAGATCGCTGAGATAGGTGCCTCACTGATTAAGCATTGGTAACTG
TCAGACCAAGTTTACTCATATATACTTTAGATTGATTTAAAACTTCATTTTTAATTTAAAAGGATCTAGG
TGAAGATCCTTTTTGATAATCTCATGACCAAAATCCCTTAACGTGAGTTTTCGTTCCACTGAGCGTCAGA
CCCCGTAGAAAAGATCAAAGGATCTTCTTGAGATCCTTTTTTTCTGCGCGTAATCTGCTGCTTGCAAACA
AAAAAACCACCGCTACCAGCGGTGGTTTGTTTGCCGGATCAAGAGCTACCAACTCTTTTTCCGAAGGTAA
CTGGCTTCAGCAGAGCGCAGATACCAAATACTGTTCTTCTAGTGTAGCCGTAGTTAGGCCACCACTTCAA
GAACTCTGTAGCACCGCCTACATACCTCGCTCTGCTAATCCTGTTACCAGTGGCTGCTGCCAGTGGCGAT
AAGTCGTGTCTTACCGGGTTGGACTCAAGACGATAGTTACCGGATAAGGCGCAGCGGTCGGGCTGAACGG
GGGGTTCGTGCACACAGCCCAGCTTGGAGCGAACGACCTACACCGAACTGAGATACCTACAGCGTGAGCT
ATGAGAAAGCGCCACGCTTCCCGAAGGGAGAAAGGCGGACAGGTATCCGGTAAGCGGCAGGGTCGGAACA
GGAGAGCGCACGAGGGAGCTTCCAGGGGGAAACGCCTGGTATCTTTATAGTCCTGTCGGGTTTCGCCACC
TCTGACTTGAGCGTCGATTTTTGTGATGCTCGTCAGGGGGGCGGAGCCTATGGAAAAACGCCAGCAACGC
GGCCTTTTTACGGTTCCTGGCCTTTTGCTGGCCTTTTGCTCACATGTTCTTTCCTGCGTTATCCCCTGAT
TCTGTGGATAACCGTATTACCGCCTTTGAGTGAGCTGATACCGCTCGCCGCAGCCGAACGACCGAGCGCA
GCGAGTCAGTGAGCGAGGAAGCGGAAGAGCGCCCAATACGCAAACCGCCTCTCCCCGCGCGTTGGCCGAT
TCATTAATGCAGCTGGCACGACAGGTTTCCCGACTGGAAAGCGGGCAGTGAGCGCAACGCAATTAATGTG
AGTTAGCTCACTCATTAGGCACCCCAGGCTTTACACTTTATGCTTCCGGCTCGTATGTTGTGTGGAATTG
TGAGCGGATAACAATTTCACACAGGAAACAGCTATGACCATGATTACGCCAAGCTCGAAATTAACCCTCA
CTAAAGGGAACAAAAGCTGGTACCGGGCCCCCCCTCGAGGTCGACGGTATCGATAAGC
